Addgene plasmid #49709: pVRb15_up436
Depositing lab: Christopher Voigt. Depositing organization: University of California, San Francisco (UCSF). Publication: Design of orthogonal genetic switches based on a crosstalk map of sigmas, anti-sigmas, and promoters. Rhodius VA, Segall-Shapiro TH, Sharon BD, Ghodasara A, Orlova E, Tabakh H, Burkhardt DH, Clancy K, Peterson TC, Gross CA, Voigt CA. Mol Syst Biol. 2013 Oct 29;9:702. doi: 10.1038/msb.2013.58. PubMed 24169405.
Backbone
  Vector backbone: pVRb
  Vector type: Bacterial Expression, Synthetic Biology
Growth in bacteria
  Bacterial resistance: Kanamycin, 50 μg/mL
  Growth temperature: 37°C
  Growth strain: DH10B
  Copy number: Low Copy
Gene/Insert
  Gene/Insert name: sfgfp
  Species: Aequorea victoria
  Promoter: Pecf15_up436
  Cloning method: Ligation Independent Cloning
  Sequencing primers: 5′ tggcaattccgacgtctaag; 3′ cgttcaccgacaaacaacag
Terms and licenses: Academic/Nonprofit Terms; Industry Terms: Not Available to Industry
How to cite: pVRb15_up436 was a gift from Christopher Voigt (Addgene plasmid # 49709 ; http://n2t.net/addgene:49709 ; RRID:Addgene_49709)
