[The description below was written by a language model from this plasmid's Addgene catalogue record and pLannotate feature annotations shown in this document.]
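Description:
pVRb15_up436 is a low-copy bacterial reporter plasmid built on the pVRb backbone for synthetic biology work in Escherichia coli. It replicates from the pSC101 origin, which depends on the plasmid-encoded Rep101 (RepA) protein, giving the low copy number noted in the record. Selection is by kanamycin, conferred by the neo/nptII aminoglycoside phosphotransferase gene, which is followed by a lambda t0 terminator. A short fragment annotated as Tn5 transposase sits just upstream of the resistance gene and is most likely a remnant of the Tn5-derived region from which the marker was taken, not a functional element.

The payload is superfolder GFP (sfgfp), a rapidly maturing green fluorescent protein derived from Aequorea victoria. It is placed under the promoter Pecf15_up436 and followed by a small multiple cloning site fragment and the rrnB T1 terminator. The promoter itself is not annotated in the feature table, but presumably occupies the short region upstream of the sfGFP coding sequence. Its name and the associated publication, which mapped crosstalk among sigma factors, anti-sigmas and their promoters, suggest that it is a promoter recognised by an extracytoplasmic function (ECF) sigma factor designated ECF15. Fluorescence from this plasmid would therefore report the activity of that sigma factor when it is supplied from another source, since no sigma factor gene is annotated here. Constructs of this type are used to measure promoter activation and orthogonality when designing genetic switches. The low-copy origin helps keep reporter dosage modest and stable.
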