Features (pLannotate 1.2.2; 8 found; start..end, strand, type, name):
    116..829     +  CDS            Superfolder GFP: Superfolder GFP is a basic (constitutively fluorescent) green fluorescent protein published in 2005, derived from Aequorea victoria. It is reported to be a very rapidly-maturing weak dimer.
    843..861     +  misc_feature   MCS (fragment): pUC18/19 multiple cloning site
    874..960     +  terminator     rrnB T1 terminator: Escherichia coli rrnB; transcription terminator T1 from the E. coli rrnB gene
   1495..2445    -  CDS            Rep101: RepA protein needed for replication with the pSC101 origin; rep101
   2493..2715    -  rep_origin     pSC101 ori: low-copy replication origin that requires the Rep101 protein
   3207..3301    -  terminator     lambda t0 terminator: transcription terminator from phage lambda
   3335..4126    -  CDS            neo: KKA2_KLEPN - Also known as kan, nptII. Experimental evidence at protein level: Swiss-Prot protein existence level 1. Resistance to kanamycin, neomycin, paromomycin, ribostamycin, butirosin and gentamicin B. From Klebsiella pneumoniae.
   4158..4277    -  CDS            tnpA (fragment): TN5P_ECOLX - Also known as tnp. Experimental evidence at protein level: Swiss-Prot protein existence level 1. Mediates transposition of transposon Tn5 by a 'cut and paste' mechanism. First, the monomeric transposase binds the 19 bp inverted DNA repeats flanking the transposon. Then, dimerization of the DNA- bound transposase creates a synaptic DNA complex. After nicking of the first DNA strand, excision of the transposon proceeds through a series of intermediates. The transposase then mediates the insertion of the transposon at a new site by strand transfer. The activity of the wild- type tran
>Addgene plasmid #49709 | pVRb15_up436 | depositor full sequence | sequence record 74505 | pVRb15_up436 sequence 4327 bps
CAGTACAAAATTTTTTAGATGCGTTCTTGGGAACCGAACGCCGGTGCCCGCGTTCGGTTCCGGGGATCTT
ATCAACTTTTGGATCCTGTCAATTTCCGCGATAGAGGAGGTAAAGATGAGCAAAGGAGAAGAACTTTTCA
CTGGAGTTGTCCCAATTCTTGTTGAATTAGATGGTGATGTTAATGGGCACAAATTTTCTGTCCGTGGAGA
GGGTGAAGGTGATGCTACAAACGGAAAACTCACCCTTAAATTTATTTGCACTACTGGAAAACTACCTGTT
CCGTGGCCAACACTTGTCACTACTCTGACCTATGGTGTTCAATGCTTTTCCCGTTATCCGGATCACATGA
AACGGCATGACTTTTTCAAGAGTGCCATGCCCGAAGGTTATGTACAGGAACGCACTATATCTTTCAAAGA
TGACGGGACCTACAAGACGCGTGCTGAAGTCAAGTTTGAAGGTGATACCCTTGTTAATCGTATCGAGTTA
AAGGGTATTGATTTTAAAGAAGATGGAAACATTCTTGGACACAAACTCGAGTACAACTTTAACTCACACA
ATGTATACATCACGGCAGACAAACAAAAGAATGGAATCAAAGCTAACTTCAAAATTCGCCACAACGTTGA
AGATGGTTCCGTTCAACTAGCAGACCATTATCAACAAAATACTCCAATTGGCGATGGCCCTGTCCTTTTA
CCAGACAACCATTACCTGTCGACACAATCTGTCCTTTCGAAAGATCCCAACGAAAAGCGTGACCACATGG
TCCTTCTTGAGTTTGTAACTGCTGCTGGGATTACACATGGCATGGATGAGCTCTACAAATAATAAATGTC
CAGACCTGCAGGCATGCAAGCCTCTAGAGGCATCAAATAAAACGAAAGGCTCAGTCGAAAGACTGGGCCT
TTCGTTTTATCTGTTGTTTGTCGGTGAACGCTCTCCTGAGTAGGACAAATCCGCCGCCCTAGACCTAGGG
TACGGGTTTTGCTGCCCGCAAACGGGCTGTTCTGGTGTTGCTAGTTTGTTATCAGAATCGCAGATCCGGC
TTCAGGTTTGCCGGCTGAAAGCGCTATTTCTTCCAGAATTGCCATGATTTTTTCCCCACGGGAGGCGTCA
CTGGCTCCCGTGTTGTCGGCAGCTTTGATTCGATAAGCAGCATCGCCTGTTTCAGGCTGTCTATGTGTGA
CTGTTGAGCTGTAACAAGTTGTCTCAGGTGTTCAATTTCATGTTCTAGTTGCTTTGTTTTACTGGTTTCA
CCTGTTCTATTAGGTGTTACATGCTGTTCATCTGTTACATTGTCGATCTGTTCATGGTGAACAGCTTTAA
ATGCACCAAAAACTCGTAAAAGCTCTGATGTATCTATCTTTTTTACACCGTTTTCATCTGTGCATATGGA
CAGTTTTCCCTTTGATATCTAACGGTGAACAGTTGTTCTACTTTTGTTTGTTAGTCTTGATGCTTCACTG
ATAGATACAAGAGCCATAAGAACCTCAGATCCTTCCGTATTTAGCCAGTATGTTCTCTAGTGTGGTTCGT
TGTTTTTGCGTGAGCCATGAGAACGAACCATTGAGATCATGCTTACTTTGCATGTCACTCAAAAATTTTG
CCTCAAAACTGGTGAGCTGAATTTTTGCAGTTAAAGCATCGTGTAGTGTTTTTCTTAGTCCGTTACGTAG
GTAGGAATCTGATGTAATGGTTGTTGGTATTTTGTCACCATTCATTTTTATCTGGTTGTTCTCAAGTTCG
GTTACGAGATCCATTTGTCTATCTAGTTCAACTTGGAAAATCAACGTATCAGTCGGGCGGCCTCGCTTAT
CAACCACCAATTTCATATTGCTGTAAGTGTTTAAATCTTTACTTATTGGTTTCAAAACCCATTGGTTAAG
CCTTTTAAACTCATGGTAGTTATTTTCAAGCATTAACATGAACTTAAATTCATCAAGGCTAATCTCTATA
TTTGCCTTGTGAGTTTTCTTTTGTGTTAGTTCTTTTAATAACCACTCATAAATCCTCATAGAGTATTTGT
TTTCAAAAGACTTAACATGTTCCAGATTATATTTTATGAATTTTTTTAACTGGAAAAGATAAGGCAATAT
CTCTTCACTAAAAACTAATTCTAATTTTTCGCTTGAGAACTTGGCATAGTTTGTCCACTGGAAAATCTCA
AAGCCTTTAACCAAAGGATTCCTGATTTCCACAGTTCTCGTCATCAGCTCTCTGGTTGCTTTAGCTAATA
CACCATAAGCATTTTCCCTACTGATGTTCATCATCTGAGCGTATTGGTTATAAGTGAACGATACCGTCCG
TTCTTTCCTTGTAGGGTTTTCAATCGTGGGGTTGAGTAGTGCCACACAGCATAAAATTAGCTTGGTTTCA
TGCTCCGTTAAGTCATAGCGACTAATCGCTAGTTCATTTGCTTTGAAAACAACTAATTCAGACATACATC
TCAATTGGTCTAGGTGATTTTAATCACTATACCAATTGAGATGGGCTAGTCAATGATAATTACTAGTCCT
TTTCCTTTGAGTTGTGGGTATCTGTAAATTCTGCTAGACCTTTGCTGGAAAACTTGTAAATTCTGCTAGA
CCCTCTGTAAATTCCGCTAGACCTTTGTGTGTTTTTTTTGTTTATATTCAAGTGGTTATAATTTATAGAA
TAAAGAAAGAATAAAAAAAGATAAAAAGAATAGATCCCAGCCCTGTGTATAACTCACTACTTTAGTCAGT
TCCGCAGTATTACAAAAGGATGTCGCAAACGCTGTTTGCTCCTCTACAAAACAGACCTTAAAACCCTAAA
GGCTTAAGTAGCACCCTCGCAAGCTCGGGCAAATCGCTGAATATTCCTTTTGTCTCCGACCATCAGGCAC
CTGAGTCGCTGTCTTTTTCGTGACATTCAGTTCGCTGCGCTCACGGCTCTGGCAGTGAATGGGGGTAAAT
GGCACTACAGGCGCCTTTTATGGATTCATGCAAGGAAACTACCCATAATACAAGAAAAGCCCGTCACGGG
CTTCTCAGGGCGTTTTATGGCGGGTCTGCTATGTGGTGCTATCTGACTTTTTGCTGTTCAGCAGTTCCTG
CCCTCTGATTTTCCAGTCTGACCACTTCGGATTATCCCGTGACAGGTCATTCAGACTGGCTAATGCACCC
AGTAAGGCAGCGGTATCATCAACAGGCTTACCCGTCTTACTGTCCCTAGTGCTTGGATTCTCACCAATAA
AAAACGCCCGGCGGCAACCGAGCGTTCTGAACAAATCCAGATGGAGTTCTGAGGTCATTACTGGATCTAT
CAACAGGAGTCCAAGCGAGCTCTCGAACCCCAGAGTCCCGCTCAGAAGAACTCGTCAAGAAGGCGATAGA
AGGCGATGCGCTGCGAATCGGGAGCGGCGATACCGTAAAGCACGAGGAAGCGGTCAGCCCATTCGCCGCC
AAGCTCTTCAGCAATATCACGGGTAGCCAACGCTATGTCCTGATAGCGGTCCGCCACACCCAGCCGGCCA
CAGTCGATGAATCCAGAAAAGCGGCCATTTTCCACCATGATATTCGGCAAGCAGGCATCGCCATGGGTCA
CGACGAGATCCTCGCCGTCGGGCATGCGCGCCTTGAGCCTGGCGAACAGTTCGGCTGGCGCGAGCCCCTG
ATGCTCTTCGTCCAGATCATCCTGATCGACAAGACCGGCTTCCATCCGAGTACGTGCTCGCTCGATGCGA
TGTTTCGCTTGGTGGTCGAATGGGCAGGTAGCCGGATCAAGCGTATGCAGCCGCCGCATTGCATCAGCCA
TGATGGATACTTTCTCGGCAGGAGCAAGGTGAGATGACAGGAGATCCTGCCCCGGCACTTCGCCCAATAG
CAGCCAGTCCCTTCCCGCTTCAGTGACAACGTCGAGCACAGCTGCGCAAGGAACGCCCGTCGTGGCCAGC
CACGATAGCCGCGCTGCCTCGTCCTGCAGTTCATTCAGGGCACCGGACAGGTCGGTCTTGACAAAAAGAA
CCGGGCGCCCCTGCGCTGACAGCCGGAACACGGCGGCATCAGAGCAGCCGATTGTCTGTTGTGCCCAGTC
ATAGCCGAATAGCCTCTCCACCCAAGCGGCCGGAGAACCTGCGTGCAATCCATCTTGTTCAATCATGCGA
AACGATCCTCATCCTGTCTCTTGATCAGATCTTGATCCCCTGCGCCATCAGATCCTTGGCGGCAAGAAAG
CCATCCAGTTTACTTTGCAGGGCTTCCCAACCTTACCAGAGGGCGCCCCAGCTGGCAATTCCGACGTCTA
AGAAACCATTATTATCATGACATTAACCTATAAAAATAGGCGTATCACGAGGCCCTT
