>Addgene plasmid #49709 | pVRb15_up436 | depositor partial sequence | sequence record 74096 | pECF promoter
CAGTACAAAATTTTTTAGATGCGTTCTTGGGAACCGAACGCCGGTGCCCGCGTTCGGTTCCGGGGATCTT
ATCAACTTTT
