>Addgene plasmid #49709 | pVRb15_up436 | depositor partial sequence | sequence record 74097 | pVRb backbone
GGATCCTGTCAATTTCCGCGATAGAGGAGGTAAAGATGAGCAAAGGAGAAGAACTTTTCACTGGAGTTGT
CCCAATTCTTGTTGAATTAGATGGTGATGTTAATGGGCACAAATTTTCTGTCCGTGGAGAGGGTGAAGGT
GATGCTACAAACGGAAAACTCACCCTTAAATTTATTTGCACTACTGGAAAACTACCTGTTCCGTGGCCAA
CACTTGTCACTACTCTGACCTATGGTGTTCAATGCTTTTCCCGTTATCCGGATCACATGAAACGGCATGA
CTTTTTCAAGAGTGCCATGCCCGAAGGTTATGTACAGGAACGCACTATATCTTTCAAAGATGACGGGACC
TACAAGACGCGTGCTGAAGTCAAGTTTGAAGGTGATACCCTTGTTAATCGTATCGAGTTAAAGGGTATTG
ATTTTAAAGAAGATGGAAACATTCTTGGACACAAACTCGAGTACAACTTTAACTCACACAATGTATACAT
CACGGCAGACAAACAAAAGAATGGAATCAAAGCTAACTTCAAAATTCGCCACAACGTTGAAGATGGTTCC
GTTCAACTAGCAGACCATTATCAACAAAATACTCCAATTGGCGATGGCCCTGTCCTTTTACCAGACAACC
ATTACCTGTCGACACAATCTGTCCTTTCGAAAGATCCCAACGAAAAGCGTGACCACATGGTCCTTCTTGA
GTTTGTAACTGCTGCTGGGATTACACATGGCATGGATGAGCTCTACAAATAATAAATGTCCAGACCTGCA
GGCATGCAAGCCTCTAGAGGCATCAAATAAAACGAAAGGCTCAGTCGAAAGACTGGGCCTTTCGTTTTAT
CTGTTGTTTGTCGGTGAACGCTCTCCTGAGTAGGACAAATCCGCCGCCCTAGACCTAGGGTACGGGTTTT
GCTGCCCGCAAACGGGCTGTTCTGGTGTTGCTAGTTTGTTATCAGAATCGCAGATCCGGCTTCAGGTTTG
CCGGCTGAAAGCGCTATTTCTTCCAGAATTGCCATGATTTTTTCCCCACGGGAGGCGTCACTGGCTCCCG
TGTTGTCGGCAGCTTTGATTCGATAAGCAGCATCGCCTGTTTCAGGCTGTCTATGTGTGACTGTTGAGCT
GTAACAAGTTGTCTCAGGTGTTCAATTTCATGTTCTAGTTGCTTTGTTTTACTGGTTTCACCTGTTCTAT
TAGGTGTTACATGCTGTTCATCTGTTACATTGTCGATCTGTTCATGGTGAACAGCTTTAAATGCACCAAA
AACTCGTAAAAGCTCTGATGTATCTATCTTTTTTACACCGTTTTCATCTGTGCATATGGACAGTTTTCCC
TTTGATATCTAACGGTGAACAGTTGTTCTACTTTTGTTTGTTAGTCTTGATGCTTCACTGATAGATACAA
GAGCCATAAGAACCTCAGATCCTTCCGTATTTAGCCAGTATGTTCTCTAGTGTGGTTCGTTGTTTTTGCG
TGAGCCATGAGAACGAACCATTGAGATCATGCTTACTTTGCATGTCACTCAAAAATTTTGCCTCAAAACT
GGTGAGCTGAATTTTTGCAGTTAAAGCATCGTGTAGTGTTTTTCTTAGTCCGTTACGTAGGTAGGAATCT
GATGTAATGGTTGTTGGTATTTTGTCACCATTCATTTTTATCTGGTTGTTCTCAAGTTCGGTTACGAGAT
CCATTTGTCTATCTAGTTCAACTTGGAAAATCAACGTATCAGTCGGGCGGCCTCGCTTATCAACCACCAA
TTTCATATTGCTGTAAGTGTTTAAATCTTTACTTATTGGTTTCAAAACCCATTGGTTAAGCCTTTTAAAC
TCATGGTAGTTATTTTCAAGCATTAACATGAACTTAAATTCATCAAGGCTAATCTCTATATTTGCCTTGT
GAGTTTTCTTTTGTGTTAGTTCTTTTAATAACCACTCATAAATCCTCATAGAGTATTTGTTTTCAAAAGA
CTTAACATGTTCCAGATTATATTTTATGAATTTTTTTAACTGGAAAAGATAAGGCAATATCTCTTCACTA
AAAACTAATTCTAATTTTTCGCTTGAGAACTTGGCATAGTTTGTCCACTGGAAAATCTCAAAGCCTTTAA
CCAAAGGATTCCTGATTTCCACAGTTCTCGTCATCAGCTCTCTGGTTGCTTTAGCTAATACACCATAAGC
ATTTTCCCTACTGATGTTCATCATCTGAGCGTATTGGTTATAAGTGAACGATACCGTCCGTTCTTTCCTT
GTAGGGTTTTCAATCGTGGGGTTGAGTAGTGCCACACAGCATAAAATTAGCTTGGTTTCATGCTCCGTTA
AGTCATAGCGACTAATCGCTAGTTCATTTGCTTTGAAAACAACTAATTCAGACATACATCTCAATTGGTC
TAGGTGATTTTAATCACTATACCAATTGAGATGGGCTAGTCAATGATAATTACTAGTCCTTTTCCTTTGA
GTTGTGGGTATCTGTAAATTCTGCTAGACCTTTGCTGGAAAACTTGTAAATTCTGCTAGACCCTCTGTAA
ATTCCGCTAGACCTTTGTGTGTTTTTTTTGTTTATATTCAAGTGGTTATAATTTATAGAATAAAGAAAGA
ATAAAAAAAGATAAAAAGAATAGATCCCAGCCCTGTGTATAACTCACTACTTTAGTCAGTTCCGCAGTAT
TACAAAAGGATGTCGCAAACGCTGTTTGCTCCTCTACAAAACAGACCTTAAAACCCTAAAGGCTTAAGTA
GCACCCTCGCAAGCTCGGGCAAATCGCTGAATATTCCTTTTGTCTCCGACCATCAGGCACCTGAGTCGCT
GTCTTTTTCGTGACATTCAGTTCGCTGCGCTCACGGCTCTGGCAGTGAATGGGGGTAAATGGCACTACAG
GCGCCTTTTATGGATTCATGCAAGGAAACTACCCATAATACAAGAAAAGCCCGTCACGGGCTTCTCAGGG
CGTTTTATGGCGGGTCTGCTATGTGGTGCTATCTGACTTTTTGCTGTTCAGCAGTTCCTGCCCTCTGATT
TTCCAGTCTGACCACTTCGGATTATCCCGTGACAGGTCATTCAGACTGGCTAATGCACCCAGTAAGGCAG
CGGTATCATCAACAGGCTTACCCGTCTTACTGTCCCTAGTGCTTGGATTCTCACCAATAAAAAACGCCCG
GCGGCAACCGAGCGTTCTGAACAAATCCAGATGGAGTTCTGAGGTCATTACTGGATCTATCAACAGGAGT
CCAAGCGAGCTCTCGAACCCCAGAGTCCCGCTCAGAAGAACTCGTCAAGAAGGCGATAGAAGGCGATGCG
CTGCGAATCGGGAGCGGCGATACCGTAAAGCACGAGGAAGCGGTCAGCCCATTCGCCGCCAAGCTCTTCA
GCAATATCACGGGTAGCCAACGCTATGTCCTGATAGCGGTCCGCCACACCCAGCCGGCCACAGTCGATGA
ATCCAGAAAAGCGGCCATTTTCCACCATGATATTCGGCAAGCAGGCATCGCCATGGGTCACGACGAGATC
CTCGCCGTCGGGCATGCGCGCCTTGAGCCTGGCGAACAGTTCGGCTGGCGCGAGCCCCTGATGCTCTTCG
TCCAGATCATCCTGATCGACAAGACCGGCTTCCATCCGAGTACGTGCTCGCTCGATGCGATGTTTCGCTT
GGTGGTCGAATGGGCAGGTAGCCGGATCAAGCGTATGCAGCCGCCGCATTGCATCAGCCATGATGGATAC
TTTCTCGGCAGGAGCAAGGTGAGATGACAGGAGATCCTGCCCCGGCACTTCGCCCAATAGCAGCCAGTCC
CTTCCCGCTTCAGTGACAACGTCGAGCACAGCTGCGCAAGGAACGCCCGTCGTGGCCAGCCACGATAGCC
GCGCTGCCTCGTCCTGCAGTTCATTCAGGGCACCGGACAGGTCGGTCTTGACAAAAAGAACCGGGCGCCC
CTGCGCTGACAGCCGGAACACGGCGGCATCAGAGCAGCCGATTGTCTGTTGTGCCCAGTCATAGCCGAAT
AGCCTCTCCACCCAAGCGGCCGGAGAACCTGCGTGCAATCCATCTTGTTCAATCATGCGAAACGATCCTC
ATCCTGTCTCTTGATCAGATCTTGATCCCCTGCGCCATCAGATCCTTGGCGGCAAGAAAGCCATCCAGTT
TACTTTGCAGGGCTTCCCAACCTTACCAGAGGGCGCCCCAGCTGGCAATTCCGACGTCTAAGAAACCATT
ATTATCATGACATTAACCTATAAAAATAGGCGTATCACGAGGCCCTT
