>Addgene plasmid #49709 | pVRb15_up436 | addgene partial sequence | sequence record 77049 | psc101-For 5'-GATCAGATCATGATCCCCTGCGCCATCAGATCC-3'
GGCGGCAAGAAAGCCATCCAGTTTACTTTGCAGGGCTTCCCAACCTTACCAGAGGGCGCCCCAGCTGGCA
ATTCCGACGTCTAAGAAACCATTATTATCATGACATTAACCTATAAAAATAGGCGTATCACGAGGCCCTT
CAGTACAAAATTTTTTAGATGCGTTCTTGGGAACCGAACGCCGGTGCCCGCGTTCGGTTCCGGGGATCTT
ATCAACTTTTGGATCCTGTCAATTTCCGCGATAGAGGAGGTAAAGATGAGCAAAGGAGAAGAACTTTTCA
CTGGAGTTGTCCCAATTCTTGTTGAATTAGATGGTGATGTTAATGGGCACAAATTTTCTGTCCGTGGAGA
GGGTGAAGGTGATGCTACAAACGGAAAACTCACCCTTAAATTTATTTGCACTACTGGAAAACTACCTGTT
CCGTGGCCAACACTTGTCACTACTCTGACCTATGGTGTTCAATGCTTTTCCCGTTATCCGGATCACATGA
AACGGCATGACTTTTTCAAGAGTGCCATGCCCGAAGGTTATGTACAGGAACGCACTATATCTTTCAAAGA
TGACGGGACCTACAAGACGCGTGCTGAAGTCAAGTTTGAAGGTGATACCCTTGTTAATCGTATCGAGTTA
AAGGGTATTGATTTTAAAGAAGATGGAAACATTCTTGGACACAAACTCGAGTACAACTTTAACTCACACA
ATGTATACATCACGGCAGACAAACAAAAGAATGGAATCAAAGCTAACTTCAAAATTCGCCACAACGTTGA
AGATGGTTCCGTTCAACTAGCAGACCATTATCAACAAAATACTCCAATTGGCGATGGCCCTGTCCTTTTA
CCAGACAACCATTACCTGTCGACACAATCTGTCCTTTCGAAAGATCCCAACGAAAAGCGTGACCACATGG
TCCTTCTTGAGTTTGTAACTGCTGCTGGGATTACACATGGCATGGATGAGCTCTACAAATAATAAATGTC
CAGACCTGCAGGCATGCAAG
